Addgene plasmid #178383: pOME0013R
Purpose: Expresses KSHV Orf16
Depositing lab: Dirk Dittmer. Depositing organization: University of North Carolina at Chapel Hill. Publication: Novel modulators of p53-signaling encoded by unknown genes of emerging viruses. Alzhanova D, Corcoran K, Bailey AG, Long K, Taft-Benz S, Graham RL, Broussard GS, Heise M, Neumann G, Halfmann P, Kawaoka Y, Baric RS, Damania B, Dittmer DP. PLoS Pathog. 2021 Jan 7;17(1):e1009033. doi: 10.1371/journal.ppat.1009033. eCollection 2021 Jan. PubMed 33411764.
Backbone
  Vector backbone: pVR21
  Backbone size w/o insert (bp): 11588
  Vector type: Mammalian Expression
Growth in bacteria
  Bacterial resistance: Ampicillin, 100 μg/mL
  Growth temperature: 37°C
  Growth strain: DH5alpha
  Copy number: High Copy
Gene/Insert
  Gene/Insert name: KSHV ORF 16
  Species: Kaposi's sarcoma-associated herpesvirus
  Insert size (bp): 560
  Cloning method: Unknown
  Sequencing primers: 5′ VeeDest F
Terms and licenses: Academic/Nonprofit Terms; Industry Terms: Not Available to Industry
Depositor comments: Sequences and further information can be found at https://www.med.unc.edu/orfeome/downloads/pome
How to cite: pOME0013R was a gift from Dirk Dittmer (Addgene plasmid # 178383 ; http://n2t.net/addgene:178383 ; RRID:Addgene_178383)
