[The description below was written by a language model from this plasmid's Addgene catalogue record and pLannotate feature annotations shown in this document.]
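Description:
pOME0013R is a Venezuelan equine encephalitis virus (VEE) replicon plasmid built on the pVR21 backbone and catalogued as a mammalian expression vector, carrying ORF16 of Kaposi's sarcoma-associated herpesvirus. It is propagated in E. coli through a high-copy ColE1/pUC-type origin and selected with ampicillin via the β-lactamase gene and its native promoter. Remnants of a pUC-style cloning region (lac promoter and operator, CAP site, lacZα and lacI fragments) are also annotated, as is a very short match to a yeast ARG4 promoter that is probably incidental.

Most of the sequence is taken up by a roughly 7.5 kb open reading frame matching the VEE nonstructural polyprotein (nsP1–nsP4), which encodes the viral RNA-dependent RNA polymerase complex. Immediately downstream, in the position normally occupied by the alphavirus structural genes, sits the insert flanked by attB1 and attB2 sites, indicating that it was introduced by Gateway recombination. The insert matches vBCL2, the KSHV Bcl-2 homologue that counteracts apoptosis and starvation-induced autophagy. A T7 promoter fragment lies at the end of the linearised record, just upstream of the replicon start in the circular plasmid. This fits the usual replicon design, in which RNA is transcribed in vitro, delivered to cells, amplified by the replicase, and the insert expressed from a subgenomic RNA. However, the subgenomic promoter itself is not annotated, and the record does not state the delivery route.

The sequenced record (10,528 nt) is shorter than the stated backbone size plus insert, a discrepancy the record does not explain. The plasmid belongs to a viral ORFeome collection used to screen genes of emerging viruses for modulation of p53 signalling.
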