Features (pLannotate 1.2.2; 15 found; start..end, strand, type, name):
     45..7523    +  CDS            POLN_EEVVT: Experimental evidence at protein level: Swiss-Prot protein existence level 1. [RNA-directed RNA polymerase nsP4]: RNA dependent RNA polymerase (By similarity). Replicates genomic and antigenomic RNA by recognizing replications specific signals. The early replication complex formed by the polyproteins P123/P123' and nsP4 synthesizes minus-strand RNAs (By similarity). The late replication complex composed of fully processed nsP1-nsP4 is responsible for the production of genomic and subgenomic plus-strand RNAs (By similarity). From Venezuelan equine encephalitis virus (strain Trinidad donkey) (VE
   7562..7586    +  protein_bind   attB1: mutant version of attB; recombination site for the Gateway® BP reaction BP Clonase™
   7624..8148    +  CDS            vBCL2: ARBH_HHV8P - Experimental evidence at protein level: Swiss-Prot protein existence level 1. Plays a role in the protection against apoptosis mediated by cytotoxic cells during the immune response to acute and persistent viral infection. Contributes therefore to latency establishment. Plays also a role in the inhibition of host starvation-induced autophagy which ultimately contributes to the viral chronic infection. Participates also in the viral genome replication within host nucleus (PubMed:28053098). From Human herpesvirus 8 type P (isolate GK18) (HHV-8) (Kaposi's sarcoma-associated herpesvir
   8181..8205    -  protein_bind   attB2: mutant version of attB; recombination site for the Gateway® BP reaction BP Clonase™
   8368..8384    +  promoter       ARG4 promoter (fragment): S. cerevisiae ARG4
   8443..8459    -  protein_bind   lac operator: The lac repressor binds to the lac operator to inhibit transcription in E. coli. This inhibition can be relieved by adding lactose or isopropyl-β-D-thiogalactopyranoside (IPTG). lac repressor encoded by lacI
   8467..8497    -  promoter       lac promoter: promoter for the E. coli lac operon
   8512..8533    -  protein_bind   CAP binding site: CAP binding activates transcription in the presence of cAMP. E. coli catabolite activator protein
   8546..8584    -  CDS            lacI (fragment): lac repressor; lacI; The lac repressor binds to the lac operator to inhibit transcription in E. coli. This inhibition can be relieved by adding lactose or isopropyl-β-D-thiogalactopyranoside (IPTG).
   8644..8748    +  promoter       AmpR promoter: bla
   8749..9609    +  CDS            AmpR: β-lactamase; bla; confers resistance to ampicillin, carbenicillin, and related antibiotics
   9780..10368   +  rep_origin     ori: high-copy-number ColE1/pMB1/pBR322/pUC origin of replication
  10383..10471   -  CDS            lacZα (fragment): LacZα fragment of β-galactosidase; lacZ fragment
  10474..10510   -  misc_feature   MCS (fragment): pUC18/19 multiple cloning site
  10511..10528   +  promoter       T7 promoter (fragment): promoter for bacteriophage T7 RNA polymerase
>Addgene plasmid #178383 | pOME0013R | addgene full sequence | sequence record 351521 | Addgene NGS Result
ATGGGCGGCGCATGAGAGAAGCCCAGACCAATTACCTACCCAAAATGGAGAAAGTTCACGTTGACATCGA
GGAAGACAGCCCATTCCTCAGAGCTTTGCAGCGGAGCTTCCCGCAGTTTGAGGTAGAAGCCAAGCAGGTC
ACTGATAATGACCATGCTAATGCCAGAGCGTTTTCGCATCTGGCTTCAAAACTGATCGAAACGGAGGTGG
ACCCATCCGACACGATCCTTGACATTGGAAGTGCGCCCGCCCGCAGAATGTATTCTAAGCACAAGTATCA
TTGTATCTGTCCGATGAGATGTGCGGAAGATCCGGACAGATTGTATAAGTATGCAACTAAGCTGAAGAAA
AACTGTAAGGAAATAACTGATAAGGAATTGGACAAGAAAATGAAGGAGCTCGCCGCCGTCATGAGCGACC
CTGACCTGGAAACTGAGACTATGTGCCTCCACGACGACGAGTCGTGTCGCTACGAAGGGCAAGTCGCTGT
TTACCAGGATGTATACGCGGTTGACGGACCGACAAGTCTCTATCACCAAGCCAATAAGGGAGTTAGAGTC
GCCTACTGGATAGGCTTTGACACCACCCCTTTTATGTTTAAGAACTTGGCTGGAGCATATCCATCATACT
CTACCAACTGGGCCGACGAAACCGTGTTAACGGCTCGTAACATAGGCCTATGCAGCTCTGACGTTATGGA
GCGGTCACGTAGAGGGATGTCCATTCTTAGAAAGAAGTATTTGAAACCATCCAACAATGTTCTATTCTCT
GTTGGCTCGACCATCTACCACGAGAAGAGGGACTTACTGAGGAGCTGGCACCTGCCGTCTGTATTTCACT
TACGTGGCAAGCAAAATTACACATGTCGGTGTGAGACTATAGTTAGTTGCGACGGGTACGTCGTTAAAAG
AATAGCTATCAGTCCAGGCCTGTATGGGAAGCCTTCAGGCTATGCTGCTACGATGCACCGCGAGGGATTC
TTGTGCTGCAAAGTGACAGACACATTGAACGGGGAGAGGGTCTCTTTTCCCGTGTGCACGTATGTGCCAG
CTACATTGTGTGACCAAATGACTGGCATACTGGCAACAGATGTCAGTGCGGACGACGCGCAAAAACTGCT
GGTTGGGCTCAACCAGCGTATAGTCGTCAACGGTCGCACCCAGAGAAACACCAATACCATGAAAAATTAC
CTTTTGCCCGTAGTGGCCCAGGCATTTGCTAGGTGGGCAAAGGAATATAAGGAAGATCAAGAAGATGAAA
GGCCACTAGGACTACGAGATAGACAGTTAGTCATGGGGTGTTGTTGGGCTTTTAGAAGGCACAAGATAAC
ATCTATTTATAAGCGCCCGGATACCCAAACCATCATCAAAGTGAACAGCGATTTCCACTCATTCGTGCTG
CCCAGGATAGGCAGTAACACATTGGAGATCGGGCTGAGAACAAGAATCAGGAAAATGTTAGAGGAGCACA
AGGAGCCGTCACCTCTCATTACCGCCGAGGACGTACAAGAAGCTAAGTGCGCAGCCGATGAGGCTAAGGA
GGTGCGTGAAGCCGAGGAGTTGCGCGCAGCTCTACCACCTTTGGCAGCTGATGTTGAGGAGCCCACTCTG
GAAGCCGATGTCGACTTGATGTTACAAGAGGCTGGGGCCGGCTCAGTGGAGACACCTCGTGGCTTGATAA
AGGTTACCAGCTACGCTGGCGAGGACAAGATCGGCTCTTACGCTGTGCTTTCTCCGCAGGCTGTACTCAA
GAGTGAAAAATTATCTTGCATCCACCCTCTCGCTGAACAAGTCATAGTGATAACACACTCTGGCCGAAAA
GGGCGTTATGCCGTGGAACCATACCATGGTAAAGTAGTGGTGCCAGAGGGACATGCAATACCCGTCCAGG
ACTTTCAAGCTCTGAGTGAAAGTGCCACCATTGTGTACAACGAACGTGAGTTCGTAAACAGGTACCTGCA
CCATATTGCCACACATGGAGGAGCGCTGAACACTGATGAAGAATATTACAAAACTGTCAAGCCCAGCGAG
CACGACGGCGAATACCTGTACGACATCGACAGGAAACAGTGCGTCAAGAAAGAACTAGTCACTGGGCTAG
GGCTCACAGGCGAGCTGGTGGATCCTCCCTTCCATGAATTCGCCTACGAGAGTCTGAGAACACGACCAGC
CGCTCCTTACCAAGTACCAACCATAGGGGTGTATGGCGTGCCAGGATCAGGCAAGTCTGGCATCATTAAA
AGCGCAGTCACCAAAAAAGATCTAGTGGTGAGCGCCAAGAAAGAAAACTGTGCAGAAATTATAAGGGACG
TCAAGAAAATGAAAGGGCTGGACGTCAATGCCAGAACTGTGGACTCAGTGCTCTTGAATGGATGCAAACA
CCCCGTAGAGACCCTGTATATTGACGAAGCTTTTGCTTGTCATGCAGGTACTCTCAGAGCGCTCATAGCC
ATTATAAGACCTAAAAAGGCAGTGCTCTGCGGGGATCCCAAACAGTGCGGTTTTTTTAACATGATGTGCC
TGAAAGTGCATTTTAACCACGAGATTTGCACACAAGTCTTCCACAAAAGCATCTCTCGCCGTTGCACTAA
ATCTGTGACTTCGGTCGTCTCAACCTTGTTTTACGACAAAAAAATGAGAACGACGAATCCGAAAGAGACT
AAGATTGTGATTGACACTACCGGCAGTACCAAACCTAAGCAGGACGATCTCATTCTCACTTGTTTCAGAG
GGTGGGTGAAGCAGTTGCAAATAGATTACAAAGGCAACGAAATAATGACGGCAGCTGCCTCTCAAGGGCT
GACCCGTAAAGGTGTGTATGCCGTTCGGTACAAGGTGAATGAAAATCCTCTGTACGCACCCACCTCAGAA
CATGTGAACGTCCTACTGACCCGCACGGAGGACCGCATCGTGTGGAAAACACTAGCCGGCGACCCATGGA
TAAAAACACTGACTGCCAAGTACCCTGGGAATTTCACTGCCACGATAGAGGAGTGGCAAGCAGAGCATGA
TGCCATCATGAGGCACATCTTGGAGAGACCGGACCCTACCGACGTCTTCCAGAATAAGGCAAACGTGTGT
TGGGCCAAGGCTTTAGTGCCGGTGCTGAAGACCGCTGGCATAGACATGACCACTGAACAATGGAACACTG
TGGATTATTTTGAAACGGACAAAGCTCACTCAGCAGAGATAGTATTGAACCAACTATGCGTGAGGTTCTT
TGGACTCGATCTGGACTCCGGTCTATTTTCTGCACCCACTGTTCCGTTATCCATTAGGAATAATCACTGG
GATAACTCCCCGTCGCCTAACATGTACGGGCTGAATAAAGAAGTGGTCCGTCAGCTCTCTCGCAGGTACC
CACAACTGCCTCGGGCAGTTGCCACTGGAAGAGTCTATGACATGAACACTGGTACACTGCGCAATTATGA
TCCGCGCATAAACCTAGTACCTGTAAACAGAAGACTGCCTCATGCTTTAGTCCTCCACCATAATGAACAC
CCACAGAGTGACTTTTCTTCATTCGTCAGCAAATTGAAGGGCAGAACTGTCCTGGTGGTCGGGGAAAAGT
TGTCCGTCCCAGGCAAAATGGTTGACTGGTTGTCAGACCGGCCTGAGGCTACCTTCAGAGCTCGGCTGGA
TTTAGGCATCCCAGGTGATGTGCCCAAATATGACATAATATTTGTTAATGTGAGGACCCCATATAAATAC
CATCACTATCAGCAGTGTGAAGACCATGCCATTAAGCTTAGCATGTTGACCAAGAAAGCTTGTCTGCATC
TGAATCCCGGCGGAACCTGTGTCAGCATAGGTTATGGTTACGCTGACAGGGCCAGCGAAAGCATCATTGG
TGCTATAGCGCGGCAGTTCAAGTTTTCCCGGGTATGCAAACCGAAATCCTCACTTGAAGAGACGGAAGTT
CTGTTTGTATTCATTGGGTACGATCGCAAGGCCCGTACGCACAATCCTTACAAGCTTTCATCAACCTTGA
CCAACATTTATACAGGTTCCAGACTCCACGAAGCCGGATGTGCACCCTCATATCATGTGGTGCGAGGGGA
TATTGCCACGGCCACCGAAGGAGTGATTATAAATGCTGCTAACAGCAAAGGACAACCTGGCGGAGGGGTG
TGCGGAGCGCTGTATAAGAAGTTCCCGGAAAGCTTCGATTTACAGCCGATCGAAGTAGGAAAAGCGCGAC
TGGTCAAAGGTGCAGCTAAACATATCATTCATGCCGTAGGACCAAACTTCAACAAAGTTTCGGAGGTTGA
AGGTGACAAACAGTTGGCAGAGGCTTATGAGTCCATCGCTAAGATTGTCAACGATAACAATTACAAGTCA
GTAGCGATTCCACTGTTGTCCACCGGCATCTTTTCCGGGAACAAAGATCGACTAACCCAATCATTGAACC
ATTTGCTGACAGCTTTAGACACCACTGATGCAGATGTAGCCATATACTGCAGGGACAAGAAATGGGAAAT
GACTCTCAAGGAAGCAGTGGCTAGGAGAGAAGCAGTGGAGGAGATATGCATATCCGACGACTCTTCAGTG
ACAGAACCTGATGCAGAGCTGGTGAGGGTGCATCCGAAGAGTTCTTTGGCTGGAAGGAAGGGCTACAGCA
CAAGCGATGGCAAAACTTTCTCATATTTGGAAGGGACCAAGTTTCACCAGGCGGCCAAGGATATAGCAGA
AATTAATGCCATGTGGCCCGTTGCAACGGAGGCCAATGAGCAGGTATGCATGTATATCCTCGGAGAAAGC
ATGAGCAGTATTAGGTCGAAATGCCCCGTCGAAGAGTCGGAAGCCTCCACACCACCTAGCACGCTGCCTT
GCTTGTGCATCCATGCCATGACTCCAGAAAGAGTACAGCGCCTAAAAGCCTCACGTCCAGAACAAATTAC
TGTGTGCTCATCCTTTCCATTGCCGAAGTATAGAATCACTGGTGTGCAGAAGATCCAATGCTCCCAGCCT
ATATTGTTCTCACCGAAAGTGCCTGCGTATATTCATCCAAGGAAGTATCTCGTGGAAACACCACCGGTAG
ACGAGACTCCGGAGCCATCGGCAGAGAACCAATCCACAGAGGGGACACCTGAACAACCACCACTTATAAC
CGAGGATGAGACCAGGACTAGAACGCCTGAGCCGATCATCATCGAAGAGGAAGAAGAGGATAGCATAAGT
TTGCTGTCAGATGGCCCGACCCACCAGGTGCTGCAAGTCGAGGCAGACATTCACGGGCCGCCCTCTGTAT
CTAGCTCATCCTGGTCCATTCCTCATGCATCCGACTTTGATGTGGACAGTTTATCCATACTTGACACCCT
GGAGGGAGCTAGCGTGACCAGCGGGGCAACGTCAGCCGAGACTAACTCTTACTTCGCAAAGAGTATGGAG
TTTCTGGCGCGACCGGTGCCTGCGCCTCGAACAGTATTCAGGAACCCTCCACATCCCGCTCCGCGCACAA
GAACACCGTCACTTGCACCCAGCAGGGCCTGCTCGAGAACCAGCCTAGTTTCCACCCCGCCAGGCGTGAA
TAGGGTGATCACTAGAGAGGAGCTCGAGGCGCTTACCCCGTCACGCACTCCTAGCAGGTCGGTCTCGAGA
ACCAGCCTGGTCTCCAACCCGCCAGGCGTAAATAGGGTGATTACAAGAGAGGAGTTTGAGGCGTTCGTAG
CACAACAACAATGACGGTTTGATGCGGGTGCATACATCTTTTCCTCCGACACCGGTCAAGGGCATTTACA
ACAAAAATCAGTAAGGCAAACGGTGCTATCCGAAGTGGTGTTGGAGAGGACCGAATTGGAGATTTCGTAT
GCCCCGCGCCTCGACCAAGAAAAAGAAGAATTACTACGCAAGAAATTACAGTTAAATCCCACACCTGCTA
ACAGAAGCAGATACCAGTCCAGGAAGGTGGAGAACATGAAAGCCATAACAGCTAGACGTATTCTGCAAGG
CCTAGGGCATTATTTGAAGGCAGAAGGAAAAGTGGAGTGCTACCGAACCCTGCATCCTGTTCCTTTGTAT
TCATCTAGTGTGAACCGTGCCTTCTCAAGCCCCAAGGTCGCAGTGGAAGCCTGTAACGCCATGTTGAAAG
AGAACTTTCCGACTGTGGCTTCTTACTGTATTATTCCAGAGTACGATGCCTATTTGGACATGGTTGACGG
AGCTTCATGCTGCTTAGACACTGCCAGTTTTTGCCCTGCAAAGCTGCGCAGCTTTCCAAAGAAACACTCC
TATTTGGAACCCACAATACGATCGGCAGTGCCTTCAGCGATCCAGAACACGCTCCAGAACGTCCTGGCAG
CTGCCACAAAAAGAAATTGCAATGTCACGCAAATGAGAGAATTGCCCGTATTGGATTCGGCGGCCTTTAA
TGTGGAATGCTTCAAGAAATATGCGTGTAATAATGAATATTGGGAAACGTTTAAAGAAAACCCCATCAGG
CTTACTGAAGAAAACGTGGTAAATTACATTACCAAATTAAAAGGACCAAAAGCTGCTGCTCTTTTTGCGA
AGACACATAATTTGAATATGTTGCAGGACATACCAATGGACAGGTTTGTAATGGACTTAAAGAGAGACGT
GAAAGTGACTCCAGGAACAAAACATACTGAAGAACGGCCCAAGGTACAGGTGATCCAGGCTGCCGATCCG
CTAGCAACAGCGTATCTGTGCGGAATCCACCGAGAGCTGGTTAGGAGATTAAATGCGGTCCTGCTTCCGA
ACATTCATACACTGTTTGATATGTCGGCTGAAGACTTTGACGCTATTATAGCCGAGCACTTCCAGCCTGG
GGATTGTGTTCTGGAAACTGACATCGCGTCGTTTGATAAAAGTGAGGACGACGCCATGGCTCTGACCGCG
TTAATGATTCTGGAAGACTTAGGTGTGGACGCAGAGCTGTTGACGCTGATTGAGGCGGCTTTCGGCGAAA
TTTCATCAATACATTTGCCCACTAAAACTAAATTTAAATTCGGAGCCATGATGAAATCTGGAATGTTCCT
CACACTGTTTGTGAACACAGTCATTAACATTGTAATCGCAAGCAGAGTGTTGAGAGAACGGCTAACCGGA
TCACCATGTGCAGCATTCATTGGAGATGACAATATCGTGAAAGGAGTCAAATCGGACAAATTAATGGCAG
ACAGGTGCGCCACCTGGTTGAATATGGAAGTCAAGATTATAGATGCTGTGGTGGGCGAGAAAGCGCCCTA
TTTCTGTGGAGGGTTTATTTTGTGTGACTCCGTGACCGGCACAGCGTGCCGTGTGGCAGACCCCCTAAAA
AGGCTGTTTAAGCTTGGCAAACCTCTGGCAGCAGACGATGAACATGATGATGACAGGAGAAGGGCATTGC
ATGAAGAGTCAACACGCTGGAACCGAGTGGGTATTCTTTCAGAGCTGTGCAAGGCAGTAGAATCAAGGTA
TGAAACCGTAGGAACTTCCATCATAGTTATGGCCATGACTACTCTAGCTAGCAGTGTTAAATCATTCAGC
TACCTGAGAGGGGCCCCTATAACTCTCTACGGCTAACCTGAATGGACTACGACATAGTCTAGTCCGCCAA
GACAAGTTTGTACAAAAAAGCAGGCTCTTTAAAGGAACCAATTCAGTCGACGGTACCGCCACCATGGACG
AGGACGTTTTGCCTGGAGAGGTGTTGGCCATTGAAGGGATATTCATGGCCTGTGGATTAAACGAACCTGA
GTACCTGTACCATCCTTTGCTCAGCCCTATTAAGCTATACATCACAGGCTTAATGCGAGACAAGGAGTCT
TTATTCGAGGCCATGTTGGCTAATGTGAGATTTCACAGCACCACCGGTATAAACCAGCTTGGGTTGAGCA
TGCTGCAGGTTAGCGGCGATGGAAACATGAACTGGGGGCGAGCCCTGGCTATACTGACCTTTGGCAGTTT
TGTGGCCCAGAAGTTATCCAACGAACCTCACCTGCGAGACTTTGCTTTGGCCGTTTTACCTGTATATGCG
TATGAAGCAATCGGACCCCAGTGGTTTCGCGCTCGCGGAGGCTGGCGAGGCCTGAAGGCGTATTGTACAC
AGGTGCTTACCAGAAGAAGGGGACGGAGAATGACAGCGCTATTGGGAAGCATTGCATTATTGGCCACTAT
ATTGGCAGCGGTCGCGATGAGCAGGAGATAACTCGAGGCGGCCGCACTCGAGATATCTAGACCCAGCTTT
CTTGTACAAAGTGGTTTAATTAAGTAACGATACAGCAGCAATTGGCAAGCTGCTTACATAGAACTCGCGG
CGATTGGCATGCCGCTTTAAAATTTTTATTTTATTTTTCTTTTCTTTTCCGAATCGGATTTTGTTTTTAA
TATTTCAAAAAAAAAAAAAAAAAAAAAAAAAAAAAAAAAAAAAAAAAAAAAGGAAGAGCGCGGCCGCCGA
GCTCGAATTCGTAATCATGTCATAGCTGTTTCCTGTGTGAAATTGTTATCCGCTCACAATTCCACACAAC
ATACGAGCCGGAAGCATAAAGTGTAAAGCCTGGGGTGCCTAATGAGTGAGCTAACTCACATTAATTGCGT
TGCGCTCACTGCCCGCTTTCCAGTCGGGAAACCTGTCGTGCCAGTCGAGGGGAATTAATTCTTGAAGACG
AAAGGGCCAGGTGGCACTTTTCGGGGAAATGTGCGCGGAACCCCTATTTGTTTATTTTTCTAAATACATT
CAAATATGTATCCGCTCATGAGACAATAACCCTGATAAATGCTTCAATAATATTGAAAAAGGAAGAGTAT
GAGTATTCAACATTTCCGTGTCGCCCTTATTCCCTTTTTTGCGGCATTTTGCCTTCCTGTTTTTGCTCAC
CCAGAAACGCTGGTGAAAGTAAAAGATGCTGAAGATCAGTTGGGTGCACGAGTGGGTTACATCGAACTGG
ATCTCAACAGCGGTAAGATCCTTGAGAGTTTTCGCCCCGAAGAACGTTTTCCAATGATGAGCACTTTTAA
AGTTCTGCTATGTGGCGCGGTATTATCCCGTGTTGACGCCGGGCAAGAGCAACTCGGTCGCCGCATACAC
TATTCTCAGAATGACTTGGTTGAGTACTCACCAGTCACAGAAAAGCATCTTACGGATGGCATGACAGTAA
GAGAATTATGCAGTGCTGCCATAACCATGAGTGATAACACTGCGGCCAACTTACTTCTGACAACGATCGG
AGGACCGAAGGAGCTAACCGCTTTTTTGCACAACATGGGGGATCATGTAACTCGCCTTGATCGTTGGGAA
CCGGAGCTGAATGAAGCCATACCAAACGACGAGCGTGACACCACGATGCCTGTAGCAATGGCAACAACGT
TGCGCAAACTATTAACTGGCGAACTACTTACTCTAGCTTCCCGGCAACAATTAATAGACTGGATGGAGGC
GGATAAAGTTGCAGGACCACTTCTGCGCTCGGCCCTTCCGGCTGGCTGGTTTATTGCTGATAAATCTGGA
GCCGGTGAGCGTGGGTCTCGCGGTATCATTGCAGCACTGGGGCCAGATGGTAAGCCCTCCCGTATCGTAG
TTATCTACACGACGGGGAGTCAGGCAACTATGGATGAACGAAATAGACAGATCGCTGAGATAGGTGCCTC
ACTGATTAAGCATTGGTAACTGTCAGACCAAGTTTACTCATATATACTTTAGATTGATTTAAAACTTCAT
TTTTAATTTAAAAGGATCTAGGTGAAGATCCTTTTTGATAATCTCATGACCAAAATCCCTTAACGTGAGT
TTTCGTTCCACTGAGCGTCAGACCCCGTAGAAAAGATCAAAGGATCTTCTTGAGATCCTTTTTTTCTGCG
CGTAATCTGCTGCTTGCAAACAAAAAAACCACCGCTACCAGCGGTGGTTTGTTTGCCGGATCAAGAGCTA
CCAACTCTTTTTCCGAAGGTAACTGGCTTCAGCAGAGCGCAGATACCAAATACTGTCCTTCTAGTGTAGC
CGTAGTTAGGCCACCACTTCAAGAACTCTGTAGCACCGCCTACATACCTCGCTCTGCTAATCCTGTTACC
AGTGGCTGCTGCCAGTGGCGATAAGTCGTGTCTTACCGGGTTGGACTCAAGACGATAGTTACCGGATAAG
GCGCAGCGGTCGGGCTGAACGGGGGGTTCGTGCACACAGCCCAGCTTGGAGCGAACGACCTACACCAAAC
TGAGATACCTACAGCGTGAGCTATGAGAAAGCGCCACGCTTCCCGAAGGGAGAAAGGCGGACAGGTATCC
GGTAAGCGGCAGGGTCGGAACAGGAGAGCGCACGAGGGAGCTTCCAGGGGGAAACGCCTGGTATCTTTAT
AGTCCTGTCGGGTTTCGCCACCTCTGACTTGAGCGTCGATTTTTGTGATGCTCGTCAGGGGGGCGGAGCC
TATGGAAAAACGCCAGCAACGCGCTGGCGAAAGGGGGATGTGCTGCAAGGCGATTAAGTTGGGTAACGCC
AGGGTTTTCCCAGTCACGACGTTGTAAAACGACGGCCAGTGCCAAGCTTGCATGCCTGCAGGTCGACTCT
AGAGGATCCCTAATACGACTCACTATAG
