>Addgene plasmid #178383 | pOME0013R | depositor partial sequence | sequence record 346427 | Insert
GTCGACGGTACCGCCACCATGGACGAGGACGTTTTGCCTGGAGAGGTGTTGGCCATTGAAGGGATATTCA
TGGCCTGTGGATTAAACGAACCTGAGTACCTGTACCATCCTTTGCTCAGCCCTATTAAGCTATACATCAC
AGGCTTAATGCGAGACAAGGAGTCTTTATTCGAGGCCATGTTGGCTAATGTGAGATTTCACAGCACCACC
GGTATAAACCAGCTTGGGTTGAGCATGCTGCAGGTTAGCGGCGATGGAAACATGAACTGGGGGCGAGCCC
TGGCTATACTGACCTTTGGCAGTTTTGTGGCCCAGAAGTTATCCAACGAACCTCACCTGCGAGACTTTGC
TTTGGCCGTTTTACCTGTATATGCGTATGAAGCAATCGGACCCCAGTGGTTTCGCGCTCGCGGAGGCTGG
CGAGGCCTGAAGGCGTATTGTACACAGGTGCTTACCAGAAGAAGGGGACGGAGAATGACAGCGCTATTGG
GAAGCATTGCATTATTGGCCACTATATTGGCAGCGGTCGCGATGAGCAGGAGATAACTCGAGGCGGCCGC
