>Addgene plasmid #178383 | pOME0013R | depositor partial sequence | sequence record 346428 | Backbone
ATGGGCGGCGCATGAGAGAAGCCCAGACCAATTACCTACCCAAAATGGAGAAAGTTCACGTTGACATCGA
GGAAGACAGCCCATTCCTCAGAGCTTTGCAGCGGAGCTTCCCGCAGTTTGAGGTAGAAGCCAAGCAGGTC
ACTGATAATGACCATGCTAATGCCAGAGCGTTTTCGCATCTGGCTTCAAAACTGATCGAAACGGAGGTGG
ACCCATCCGACACGATCCTTGACATTGGAAGTGCGCCCGCCCGCAGAATGTATTCTAAGCACAAGTATCA
TTGTATCTGTCCGATGAGATGTGCGGAAGATCCGGACAGATTGTATAAGTATGCAACTAAGCTGAAGAAA
AACTGTAAGGAAATAACTGATAAGGAATTGGACAAGAAAATGAAGGAGCTCGCCGCCGTCATGAGCGACC
CTGACCTGGAAACTGAGACTATGTGCCTCCACGACGACGAGTCGTGTCGCTACGAAGGGCAAGTCGCTGT
TTACCAGGATGTATACGCGGTTGACGGACCGACAAGTCTCTATCACCAAGCCAATAAGGGAGTTAGAGTC
GCCTACTGGATAGGCTTTGACACCACCCCTTTTATGTTTAAGAACTTGGCTGGAGCATATCCATCATACT
CTACCAACTGGGCCGACGAAACCGTGTTAACGGCTCGTAACATAGGCCTATGCAGCTCTGACGTTATGGA
GCGGTCACGTAGAGGGATGTCCATTCTTAGAAAGAAGTATTTGAAACCATCCAACAATGTTCTATTCTCT
GTTGGCTCGACCATCTACCACGAGAAGAGGGACTTACTGAGGAGCTGGCACCTGCCGTCTGTATTTCACT
TACGTGGCAAGCAAAATTACACATGTCGGTGTGAGACTATAGTTAGTTGCGACGGGTACGTCGTTAAAAG
AATAGCTATCAGTCCAGGCCTGTATGGGAAGCCTTCAGGCTATGCTGCTACGATGCACCGCGAGGGATTC
TTGTGCTGCAAAGTGACAGACACATTGAACGGGGAGAGGGTCTCTTTTCCCGTGTGCACGTATGTGCCAG
CTACATTGTGTGACCAAATGACTGGCATACTGGCAACAGATGTCAGTGCGGACGACGCGCAAAAACTGCT
GGTTGGGCTCAACCAGCGTATAGTCGTCAACGGTCGCACCCAGAGAAACACCAATACCATGAAAAATTAC
CTTTTGCCCGTAGTGGCCCAGGCATTTGCTAGGTGGGCAAAGGAATATAAGGAAGATCAAGAAGATGAAA
GGCCACTAGGACTACGAGATAGACAGTTAGTCATGGGGTGTTGTTGGGCTTTTAGAAGGCACAAGATAAC
ATCTATTTATAAGCGCCCGGATACCCAAACCATCATCAAAGTGAACAGCGATTTCCACTCATTCGTGCTG
CCCAGGATAGGCAGTAACACATTGGAGATCGGGCTGAGAACAAGAATCAGGAAAATGTTAGAGGAGCACA
AGGAGCCGTCACCTCTCATTACCGCCGAGGACGTACAAGAAGCTAAGTGCGCAGCCGATGAGGCTAAGGA
GGTGCGTGAAGCCGAGGAGTTGCGCGCAGCTCTACCACCTTTGGCAGCTGATGTTGAGGAGCCCACTCTG
GAAGCCGATGTCGACTTGATGTTACAAGAGGCTGGGGCCGGCTCAGTGGAGACACCTCGTGGCTTGATAA
AGGTTACCAGCTACGCTGGCGAGGACAAGATCGGCTCTTACGCTGTGCTTTCTCCGCAGGCTGTACTCAA
GAGTGAAAAATTATCTTGCATCCACCCTCTCGCTGAACAAGTCATAGTGATAACACACTCTGGCCGAAAA
GGGCGTTATGCCGTGGAACCATACCATGGTAAAGTAGTGGTGCCAGAGGGACATGCAATACCCGTCCAGG
ACTTTCAAGCTCTGAGTGAAAGTGCCACCATTGTGTACAACGAACGTGAGTTCGTAAACAGGTACCTGCA
CCATATTGCCACACATGGAGGAGCGCTGAACACTGATGAAGAATATTACAAAACTGTCAAGCCCAGCGAG
CACGACGGCGAATACCTGTACGACATCGACAGGAAACAGTGCGTCAAGAAAGAACTAGTCACTGGGCTAG
GGCTCACAGGCGAGCTGGTGGATCCTCCCTTCCATGAATTCGCCTACGAGAGTCTGAGAACACGACCAGC
CGCTCCTTACCAAGTACCAACCATAGGGGTGTATGGCGTGCCAGGATCAGGCAAGTCTGGCATCATTAAA
AGCGCAGTCACCAAAAAAGATCTAGTGGTGAGCGCCAAGAAAGAAAACTGTGCAGAAATTATAAGGGACG
TCAAGAAAATGAAAGGGCTGGACGTCAATGCCAGAACTGTGGACTCAGTGCTCTTGAATGGATGCAAACA
CCCCGTAGAGACCCTGTATATTGACGAAGCTTTTGCTTGTCATGCAGGTACTCTCAGAGCGCTCATAGCC
ATTATAAGACCTAAAAAGGCAGTGCTCTGCGGGGATCCCAAACAGTGCGGTTTTTTTAACATGATGTGCC
TGAAAGTGCATTTTAACCACGAGATTTGCACACAAGTCTTCCACAAAAGCATCTCTCGCCGTTGCACTAA
ATCTGTGACTTCGGTCGTCTCAACCTTGTTTTACGACAAAAAAATGAGAACGACGAATCCGAAAGAGACT
AAGATTGTGATTGACACTACCGGCAGTACCAAACCTAAGCAGGACGATCTCATTCTCACTTGTTTCAGAG
GGTGGGTGAAGCAGTTGCAAATAGATTACAAAGGCAACGAAATAATGACGGCAGCTGCCTCTCAAGGGCT
GACCCGTAAAGGTGTGTATGCCGTTCGGTACAAGGTGAATGAAAATCCTCTGTACGCACCCACCTCAGAA
CATGTGAACGTCCTACTGACCCGCACGGAGGACCGCATCGTGTGGAAAACACTAGCCGGCGACCCATGGA
TAAAAACACTGACTGCCAAGTACCCTGGGAATTTCACTGCCACGATAGAGGAGTGGCAAGCAGAGCATGA
TGCCATCATGAGGCACATCTTGGAGAGACCGGACCCTACCGACGTCTTCCAGAATAAGGCAAACGTGTGT
TGGGCCAAGGCTTTAGTGCCGGTGCTGAAGACCGCTGGCATAGACATGACCACTGAACAATGGAACACTG
TGGATTATTTTGAAACGGACAAAGCTCACTCAGCAGAGATAGTATTGAACCAACTATGCGTGAGGTTCTT
TGGACTCGATCTGGACTCCGGTCTATTTTCTGCACCCACTGTTCCGTTATCCATTAGGAATAATCACTGG
GATAACTCCCCGTCGCCTAACATGTACGGGCTGAATAAAGAAGTGGTCCGTCAGCTCTCTCGCAGGTACC
CACAACTGCCTCGGGCAGTTGCCACTGGAAGAGTCTATGACATGAACACTGGTACACTGCGCAATTATGA
TCCGCGCATAAACCTAGTACCTGTAAACAGAAGACTGCCTCATGCTTTAGTCCTCCACCATAATGAACAC
CCACAGAGTGACTTTTCTTCATTCGTCAGCAAATTGAAGGGCAGAACTGTCCTGGTGGTCGGGGAAAAGT
TGTCCGTCCCAGGCAAAATGGTTGACTGGTTGTCAGACCGGCCTGAGGCTACCTTCAGAGCTCGGCTGGA
TTTAGGCATCCCAGGTGATGTGCCCAAATATGACATAATATTTGTTAATGTGAGGACCCCATATAAATAC
CATCACTATCAGCAGTGTGAAGACCATGCCATTAAGCTTAGCATGTTGACCAAGAAAGCTTGTCTGCATC
TGAATCCCGGCGGAACCTGTGTCAGCATAGGTTATGGTTACGCTGACAGGGCCAGCGAAAGCATCATTGG
TGCTATAGCGCGGCAGTTCAAGTTTTCCCGGGTATGCAAACCGAAATCCTCACTTGAAGAGACGGAAGTT
CTGTTTGTATTCATTGGGTACGATCGCAAGGCCCGTACGCACAATCCTTACAAGCTTTCATCAACCTTGA
CCAACATTTATACAGGTTCCAGACTCCACGAAGCCGGATGTGCACCCTCATATCATGTGGTGCGAGGGGA
TATTGCCACGGCCACCGAAGGAGTGATTATAAATGCTGCTAACAGCAAAGGACAACCTGGCGGAGGGGTG
TGCGGAGCGCTGTATAAGAAGTTCCCGGAAAGCTTCGATTTACAGCCGATCGAAGTAGGAAAAGCGCGAC
TGGTCAAAGGTGCAGCTAAACATATCATTCATGCCGTAGGACCAAACTTCAACAAAGTTTCGGAGGTTGA
AGGTGACAAACAGTTGGCAGAGGCTTATGAGTCCATCGCTAAGATTGTCAACGATAACAATTACAAGTCA
GTAGCGATTCCACTGTTGTCCACCGGCATCTTTTCCGGGAACAAAGATCGACTAACCCAATCATTGAACC
ATTTGCTGACAGCTTTAGACACCACTGATGCAGATGTAGCCATATACTGCAGGGACAAGAAATGGGAAAT
GACTCTCAAGGAAGCAGTGGCTAGGAGAGAAGCAGTGGAGGAGATATGCATATCCGACGACTCTTCAGTG
ACAGAACCTGATGCAGAGCTGGTGAGGGTGCATCCGAAGAGTTCTTTGGCTGGAAGGAAGGGCTACAGCA
CAAGCGATGGCAAAACTTTCTCATATTTGGAAGGGACCAAGTTTCACCAGGCGGCCAAGGATATAGCAGA
AATTAATGCCATGTGGCCCGTTGCAACGGAGGCCAATGAGCAGGTATGCATGTATATCCTCGGAGAAAGC
ATGAGCAGTATTAGGTCGAAATGCCCCGTCGAAGAGTCGGAAGCCTCCACACCACCTAGCACGCTGCCTT
GCTTGTGCATCCATGCCATGACTCCAGAAAGAGTACAGCGCCTAAAAGCCTCACGTCCAGAACAAATTAC
TGTGTGCTCATCCTTTCCATTGCCGAAGTATAGAATCACTGGTGTGCAGAAGATCCAATGCTCCCAGCCT
ATATTGTTCTCACCGAAAGTGCCTGCGTATATTCATCCAAGGAAGTATCTCGTGGAAACACCACCGGTAG
ACGAGACTCCGGAGCCATCGGCAGAGAACCAATCCACAGAGGGGACACCTGAACAACCACCACTTATAAC
CGAGGATGAGACCAGGACTAGAACGCCTGAGCCGATCATCATCGAAGAGGAAGAAGAGGATAGCATAAGT
TTGCTGTCAGATGGCCCGACCCACCAGGTGCTGCAAGTCGAGGCAGACATTCACGGGCCGCCCTCTGTAT
CTAGCTCATCCTGGTCCATTCCTCATGCATCCGACTTTGATGTGGACAGTTTATCCATACTTGACACCCT
GGAGGGAGCTAGCGTGACCAGCGGGGCAACGTCAGCCGAGACTAACTCTTACTTCGCAAAGAGTATGGAG
TTTCTGGCGCGACCGGTGCCTGCGCCTCGAACAGTATTCAGGAACCCTCCACATCCCGCTCCGCGCACAA
GAACACCGTCACTTGCACCCAGCAGGGCCTGCTCGAGAACCAGCCTAGTTTCCACCCCGCCAGGCGTGAA
TAGGGTGATCACTAGAGAGGAGCTCGAGGCGCTTACCCCGTCACGCACTCCTAGCAGGTCGGTCTCGAGA
ACCAGCCTGGTCTCCAACCCGCCAGGCGTAAATAGGGTGATTACAAGAGAGGAGTTTGAGGCGTTCGTAG
CACAACAACAATGACGGTTTGATGCGGGTGCATACATCTTTTCCTCCGACACCGGTCAAGGGCATTTACA
ACAAAAATCAGTAAGGCAAACGGTGCTATCCGAAGTGGTGTTGGAGAGGACCGAATTGGAGATTTCGTAT
GCCCCGCGCCTCGACCAAGAAAAAGAAGAATTACTACGCAAGAAATTACAGTTAAATCCCACACCTGCTA
ACAGAAGCAGATACCAGTCCAGGAAGGTGGAGAACATGAAAGCCATAACAGCTAGACGTATTCTGCAAGG
CCTAGGGCATTATTTGAAGGCAGAAGGAAAAGTGGAGTGCTACCGAACCCTGCATCCTGTTCCTTTGTAT
TCATCTAGTGTGAACCGTGCCTTCTCAAGCCCCAAGGTCGCAGTGGAAGCCTGTAACGCCATGTTGAAAG
AGAACTTTCCGACTGTGGCTTCTTACTGTATTATTCCAGAGTACGATGCCTATTTGGACATGGTTGACGG
AGCTTCATGCTGCTTAGACACTGCCAGTTTTTGCCCTGCAAAGCTGCGCAGCTTTCCAAAGAAACACTCC
TATTTGGAACCCACAATACGATCGGCAGTGCCTTCAGCGATCCAGAACACGCTCCAGAACGTCCTGGCAG
CTGCCACAAAAAGAAATTGCAATGTCACGCAAATGAGAGAATTGCCCGTATTGGATTCGGCGGCCTTTAA
TGTGGAATGCTTCAAGAAATATGCGTGTAATAATGAATATTGGGAAACGTTTAAAGAAAACCCCATCAGG
CTTACTGAAGAAAACGTGGTAAATTACATTACCAAATTAAAAGGACCAAAAGCTGCTGCTCTTTTTGCGA
AGACACATAATTTGAATATGTTGCAGGACATACCAATGGACAGGTTTGTAATGGACTTAAAGAGAGACGT
GAAAGTGACTCCAGGAACAAAACATACTGAAGAACGGCCCAAGGTACAGGTGATCCAGGCTGCCGATCCG
CTAGCAACAGCGTATCTGTGCGGAATCCACCGAGAGCTGGTTAGGAGATTAAATGCGGTCCTGCTTCCGA
ACATTCATACACTGTTTGATATGTCGGCTGAAGACTTTGACGCTATTATAGCCGAGCACTTCCAGCCTGG
GGATTGTGTTCTGGAAACTGACATCGCGTCGTTTGATAAAAGTGAGGACGACGCCATGGCTCTGACCGCG
TTAATGATTCTGGAAGACTTAGGTGTGGACGCAGAGCTGTTGACGCTGATTGAGGCGGCTTTCGGCGAAA
TTTCATCAATACATTTGCCCACTAAAACTAAATTTAAATTCGGAGCCATGATGAAATCTGGAATGTTCCT
CACACTGTTTGTGAACACAGTCATTAACATTGTAATCGCAAGCAGAGTGTTGAGAGAACGGCTAACCGGA
TCACCATGTGCAGCATTCATTGGAGATGACAATATCGTGAAAGGAGTCAAATCGGACAAATTAATGGCAG
ACAGGTGCGCCACCTGGTTGAATATGGAAGTCAAGATTATAGATGCTGTGGTGGGCGAGAAAGCGCCCTA
TTTCTGTGGAGGGTTTATTTTGTGTGACTCCGTGACCGGCACAGCGTGCCGTGTGGCAGACCCCCTAAAA
AGGCTGTTTAAGCTTGGCAAACCTCTGGCAGCAGACGATGAACATGATGATGACAGGAGAAGGGCATTGC
ATGAAGAGTCAACACGCTGGAACCGAGTGGGTATTCTTTCAGAGCTGTGCAAGGCAGTAGAATCAAGGTA
TGAAACCGTAGGAACTTCCATCATAGTTATGGCCATGACTACTCTAGCTAGCAGTGTTAAATCATTCAGC
TACCTGAGAGGGGCCCCTATAACTCTCTACGGCTAACCTGAATGGACTACGACATAGTCTAGTCCGCCAA
GACAAGTTTGTACAAAAAAGCTGAACGAGAAACGTAAAATGATATAAATATCAATATATTAAATTAGATT
TTGCATAAAAAACAGACTACATAATACTGTAAAACACAACATATCCAGTCACTATGGCGGCCGCATTAGG
CACCCCAGGCTTTACACTTTATGCTTCCGGCTCGTATAATGTGTGGATTTTGAGTTAGGATCCGTCGAGA
TTTTCAGGAGCTAAGGAAGCTAAAATGGAGAAAAAAATCACTGGATATACCACCGTTGATATATCCCAAT
GGCATCGTAAAGAACATTTTGAGGCATTTCAGTCAGTTGCTCAATGTACCTATAACCAGACCGTTCAGCT
GGATATTACGGCCTTTTTAAAGACCGTAAAGAAAAATAAGCACAAGTTTTATCCGGCCTTTATTCACATT
CTTGCCCGCCTGATGAATGCTCATCCGGAATTCCGTATGGCAATGAAAGACGGTGAGCTGGTGATATGGG
ATAGTGTTCACCCTTGTTACACCGTTTTCCATGAGCAAACTGAAACGTTTTCATCGCTCTGGAGTGAATA
CCACGACGATTTCCGGCAGTTTCTACACATATATTCGCAAGATGTGGCGTGTTACGGTGAAAACCTGGCC
TATTTCCCTAAAGGGTTTATTGAGAATATGTTTTTCGTCTCAGCCAATCCCTGGGTGAGTTTCACCAGTT
TTGATTTAAACGTGGCCAATATGGACAACTTCTTCGCCCCCGTTTTCACCATGGGCAAATATTATACGCA
AGGCGACAAGGTGCTGATGCCGCTGGCGATTCAGGTTCATCATGCCGTTTGTGATGGCTTCCATGTCGGC
AGAATGCTTAATGAATTACAACAGTACTGCGATGAGTGGCAGGCGGGGCGTAATCTAGAGGATCCGGCTT
ACTAAAAGCCAGATAACAGTATGCGTATTTGCGCGCTGATTTTTGCGGTATAAGAATATATACTGATATG
TATACCCGAAGTATGTCAAAAAGAGGTATGCTATGAAGCAGCGTATTACAGTGACAGTTGACAGCGACAG
CTATCAGTTGCTCAAGGCATATATGATGTCAATATCTCCGGTCTGGTAAGCACAACCATGCAGAATGAAG
CCCGTCGTCTGCGTGCCGAACGCTGGAAAGCGGAAAATCAGGAAGGGATGGCTGAGGTCGCCCGGTTTAT
TGAAATGAACGGCTCTTTTGCTGACGAGAACAGGGGCTGGTGAAATGCAGTTTAAGGTTTACACCTATAA
AAGAGAGAGCCGTTATCGTCTGTTTGTGGATGTACAGAGTGATATTATTGACACGCCCGGGCGACGGATG
GTGATCCCCCTGGCCAGTGCACGTCTGCTGTCAGATAAAGTCCCCCGTGAACTTTACCCGGTGGTGCATA
TCGGGGATGAAAGCTGGCGCATGATGACCACCGATATGGCCAGTGTGCCGGTCTCCGTTATCGGGGAAGA
AGTGGCTGATCTCAGCCACCGCGAAAATGACATCAAAAACGCCATTAACCTGATGTTCTGGGGAATATAA
ATGTCAGGCTCCCTTATACACAGCCAGTCTGCAGGTCGACCATAGTGACTGGATATGTTGTGTTTTACAG
TATTATGTAGTCTGTTTTTTATGCAAAATCTAATTTAATATATTGATATTTATATCATTTTACGTTTCTC
GTTCAGCTTTCTTGTACAAAGTGGTTTAATTAAGTAACGATACAGCAGCAATTGGCAAGCTGCTTACATA
GAACTCGCGGCGATTGGCATGCCGCTTTAAAATTTTTATTTTATTTTTCTTTTCTTTTCCGAATCGGATT
TTGTTTTTAATATTTCAAAAAAAAAAAAAAAAAAAAAAAAAAAAAAAAAAAAAAAAAAAAAGGAAGAGCG
CGGCCGCCGAGCTCGAATTCGTAATCATGTCATAGCTGTTTCCTGTGTGAAATTGTTATCCGCTCACAAT
TCCACACAACATACGAGCCGGAAGCATAAAGTGTAAAGCCTGGGGTGCCTAATGAGTGAGCTAACTCACA
TTAATTGCGTTGCGCTCACTGCCCGCTTTCCAGTCGGGAAACCTGTCGTGCCAGTCGAGGGGAATTAATT
CTTGAAGACGAAAGGGCCAGGTGGCACTTTTCGGGGAAATGTGCGCGGAACCCCTATTTGTTTATTTTTC
TAAATACATTCAAATATGTATCCGCTCATGAGACAATAACCCTGATAAATGCTTCAATAATATTGAAAAA
GGAAGAGTATGAGTATTCAACATTTCCGTGTCGCCCTTATTCCCTTTTTTGCGGCATTTTGCCTTCCTGT
TTTTGCTCACCCAGAAACGCTGGTGAAAGTAAAAGATGCTGAAGATCAGTTGGGTGCACGAGTGGGTTAC
ATCGAACTGGATCTCAACAGCGGTAAGATCCTTGAGAGTTTTCGCCCCGAAGAACGTTTTCCAATGATGA
GCACTTTTAAAGTTCTGCTATGTGGCGCGGTATTATCCCGTGTTGACGCCGGGCAAGAGCAACTCGGTCG
CCGCATACACTATTCTCAGAATGACTTGGTTGAGTACTCACCAGTCACAGAAAAGCATCTTACGGATGGC
ATGACAGTAAGAGAATTATGCAGTGCTGCCATAACCATGAGTGATAACACTGCGGCCAACTTACTTCTGA
CAACGATCGGAGGACCGAAGGAGCTAACCGCTTTTTTGCACAACATGGGGGATCATGTAACTCGCCTTGA
TCGTTGGGAACCGGAGCTGAATGAAGCCATACCAAACGACGAGCGTGACACCACGATGCCTGTAGCAATG
GCAACAACGTTGCGCAAACTATTAACTGGCGAACTACTTACTCTAGCTTCCCGGCAACAATTAATAGACT
GGATGGAGGCGGATAAAGTTGCAGGACCACTTCTGCGCTCGGCCCTTCCGGCTGGCTGGTTTATTGCTGA
TAAATCTGGAGCCGGTGAGCGTGGGTCTCGCGGTATCATTGCAGCACTGGGGCCAGATGGTAAGCCCTCC
CGTATCGTAGTTATCTACACGACGGGGAGTCAGGCAACTATGGATGAACGAAATAGACAGATCGCTGAGA
TAGGTGCCTCACTGATTAAGCATTGGTAACTGTCAGACCAAGTTTACTCATATATACTTTAGATTGATTT
AAAACTTCATTTTTAATTTAAAAGGATCTAGGTGAAGATCCTTTTTGATAATCTCATGACCAAAATCCCT
TAACGTGAGTTTTCGTTCCACTGAGCGTCAGACCCCGTAGAAAAGATCAAAGGATCTTCTTGAGATCCTT
TTTTTCTGCGCGTAATCTGCTGCTTGCAAACAAAAAAACCACCGCTACCAGCGGTGGTTTGTTTGCCGGA
TCAAGAGCTACCAACTCTTTTTCCGAAGGTAACTGGCTTCAGCAGAGCGCAGATACCAAATACTGTCCTT
CTAGTGTAGCCGTAGTTAGGCCACCACTTCAAGAACTCTGTAGCACCGCCTACATACCTCGCTCTGCTAA
TCCTGTTACCAGTGGCTGCTGCCAGTGGCGATAAGTCGTGTCTTACCGGGTTGGACTCAAGACGATAGTT
ACCGGATAAGGCGCAGCGGTCGGGCTGAACGGGGGGTTCGTGCACACAGCCCAGCTTGGAGCGAACGACC
TACACCAAACTGAGATACCTACAGCGTGAGCTATGAGAAAGCGCCACGCTTCCCGAAGGGAGAAAGGCGG
ACAGGTATCCGGTAAGCGGCAGGGTCGGAACAGGAGAGCGCACGAGGGAGCTTCCAGGGGGAAACGCCTG
GTATCTTTATAGTCCTGTCGGGTTTCGCCACCTCTGACTTGAGCGTCGATTTTTGTGATGCTCGTCAGGG
GGGCGGAGCCTATGGAAAAACGCCAGCAACGCGCTGGCGAAAGGGGGATGTGCTGCAAGGCGATTAAGTT
GGGTAACGCCAGGGTTTTCCCAGTCACGACGTTGTAAAACGACGGCCAGTGCCAAGCTTGCATGCCTGCA
GGTCGACTCTAGAGGATCCCTAATACGACTCACTATAG
